Addgene plasmid #154887: SP1-SB100X
Purpose: Sleeping Beauty transposase fused to SP1
Depositing lab: Joseph Dougherty & Rob Mitra. Depositing organization: Washington University in Saint Louis. Publication: Self-Reporting Transposons Enable Simultaneous Readout of Gene Expression and Transcription Factor Binding in Single Cells. Moudgil A, Wilkinson MN, Chen X, He J, Cammack AJ, Vasek MJ, Lagunas T Jr, Qi Z, Lalli MA, Guo C, Morris SA, Dougherty JD, Mitra RD. Cell. 2020 Aug 20;182(4):992-1008.e21. doi: 10.1016/j.cell.2020.06.037. Epub 2020 Jul 24. PubMed 32710817.
Backbone
  Vector backbone: Unknown
  Vector type: Mammalian Expression
Growth in bacteria
  Bacterial resistance: Ampicillin, 100 μg/mL
  Growth temperature: 37°C
  Growth strain: DH5alpha
  Copy number: High Copy
Gene/Insert
  Gene/Insert name: SP1-Sleeping Beauty
  Cloning method: Gibson Cloning
Terms and licenses: Academic/Nonprofit Terms; Industry Terms: Not Available to Industry
Depositor comments: Mitra Lab accession number: pRM1665
How to cite: SP1-SB100X was a gift from Joseph Dougherty & Rob Mitra (Addgene plasmid # 154887 ; http://n2t.net/addgene:154887 ; RRID:Addgene_154887)
