[The description below was written by a language model from this plasmid's Addgene catalogue record and pLannotate feature annotations shown in this document.]
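Description:
SP1-SB100X is a mammalian expression plasmid of about 9.4 kb that encodes the human transcription factor SP1 fused to SB100X, the hyperactive variant of the Sleeping Beauty transposase. The record lists the backbone as unknown. The annotated features show a CMV enhancer and immediate-early promoter, followed by a T7 promoter, driving the SP1 coding sequence. The SB100X coding sequence lies downstream on the same strand, separated from SP1 by a short unannotated stretch that presumably serves as a linker. A bovine growth hormone polyadenylation signal ends the transcription unit. No epitope tag, fluorescent reporter or mammalian selection marker is annotated. Only small fragments of an SV40 promoter and poly(A) signal are present, so the plasmid appears suited to transient expression.

In E. coli the plasmid is maintained at high copy through a ColE1/pUC-type origin and selected with ampicillin via the β-lactamase gene. The backbone also carries a yeast TRP1 auxotrophic marker with its own promoter and a CEN/ARS element, which would allow low-copy maintenance in S. cerevisiae. These yeast parts sit between split f1 ori fragments, which suggests they were inserted into a standard CMV expression backbone, although the record does not explain their role and gives Gibson assembly as the cloning method.

The associated publication concerns self-reporting transposons, used to read out transcription factor binding together with gene expression in single cells. In that approach, tethering the transposase to SP1 is intended to direct insertion of a separately supplied Sleeping Beauty transposon near genomic sites bound by SP1, so that the mapped insertions record where the factor binds.
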