Features (pLannotate 1.2.2; 28 found; start..end, strand, type, name):
    128..507     +  enhancer       CMV enhancer: human cytomegalovirus immediate early enhancer
    508..711     +  promoter       CMV promoter: human cytomegalovirus (CMV) immediate early promoter
    707..740     +  LTR            5' LTR (truncated) (fragment): truncated 5' long terminal repeat (LTR) from HIV-1
    756..774     +  promoter       T7 promoter: promoter for bacteriophage T7 RNA polymerase
    854..3208    +  CDS            SP1: SP1_HUMAN - Also known as TSFP1. Experimental evidence at protein level: Swiss-Prot protein existence level 1. Transcription factor that can activate or repress transcription in response to physiological and pathological stimuli. Binds with high affinity to GC-rich motifs and regulates the expression of a large number of genes involved in a variety of processes such as cell growth, apoptosis, differentiation and immune responses. Highly regulated by post-translational modifications (phosphorylations, sumoylation, proteolytic cleavage, glycosylation and acetylation). Binds also the PDGFR-alpha
   3317..4336    +  CDS            SB100X: hyperactive variant of the Sleeping Beauty transposase (Mátés et al., 2009)
   4380..4604    +  polyA_signal   bGH poly(A) signal: bovine growth hormone polyadenylation signal
   4608..4629    +  promoter       SV40 promoter (fragment): SV40 enhancer and early promoter
   4650..4777    +  rep_origin     f1 ori (fragment) (sequence partly withheld): f1 bacteriophage origin of replication; arrow indicates direction of (+) strand synthesis
   4778..4817    -  rep_origin     f1 ori (fragment) (sequence withheld): f1 bacteriophage origin of replication; arrow indicates direction of (+) strand synthesis
   4818..4840    -  misc_feature   bom (fragment): basis of mobility region from pBR322
   4891..5565    -  CDS            TRP1: phosphoribosylanthranilate isomerase, required for tryptophan biosynthesis; S. cerevisiae TRP1; yeast auxotrophic marker
   5566..5713    -  promoter       TRP1 promoter: S. cerevisiae TRP1
   5851..5900    -  misc_feature   bom (fragment): basis of mobility region from pBR322
   6002..6037    -  CDS            rop (fragment): Rop protein, which maintains plasmids at low copy number; rop
   6105..6608    -  misc_feature   CEN/ARS: S. cerevisiae CEN6 centromere fused to an autonomously replicating sequence
   6623..6665    -  rep_origin     f1 ori (fragment) (sequence partly withheld): f1 bacteriophage origin of replication; arrow indicates direction of (+) strand synthesis
   6663..6963    +  rep_origin     f1 ori (fragment) (sequence partly withheld): f1 bacteriophage origin of replication; arrow indicates direction of (+) strand synthesis
   6968..7037    +  promoter       SV40 promoter (fragment): SV40 enhancer and early promoter
   7038..7087    +  polyA_signal   SV40 poly(A) signal (fragment): SV40 polyadenylation signal
   7151..7167    -  protein_bind   lac operator: The lac repressor binds to the lac operator to inhibit transcription in E. coli. This inhibition can be relieved by adding lactose or isopropyl-β-D-thiogalactopyranoside (IPTG). lac repressor encoded by lacI
   7175..7205    -  promoter       lac promoter: promoter for the E. coli lac operon
   7220..7241    -  protein_bind   CAP binding site: CAP binding activates transcription in the presence of cAMP. E. coli catabolite activator protein
   7254..7346    -  CDS            lacI (fragment): lac repressor; lacI; The lac repressor binds to the lac operator to inhibit transcription in E. coli. This inhibition can be relieved by adding lactose or isopropyl-β-D-thiogalactopyranoside (IPTG).
   7529..8117    -  rep_origin     ori: high-copy-number ColE1/pMB1/pBR322/pUC origin of replication
   8288..9148    -  CDS            AmpR: β-lactamase; bla; confers resistance to ampicillin, carbenicillin, and related antibiotics
   9149..9253    -  promoter       AmpR promoter: bla
   9312..9364    -  misc_feature   bom (fragment): basis of mobility region from pBR322
>Addgene plasmid #154887 | SP1-SB100X | addgene full sequence | sequence record 307162 | Addgene NGS Result
GCTGAGTAGTGCGCGAGCAAAATTTAAGCTACAACAAGGCAAGGCTTGACCGACAATTGCATGAAGAATC
TGCTTAGGGTTAGGCGTTTTGCGCTGCTTCGCGATGTACGGGCCAGATATACGCGTTGACATTGATTATT
GACTAGTTATTAATAGTAATCAATTACGGGGTCATTAGTTCATAGCCCATATATGGAGTTCCGCGTTACA
TAACTTACGGTAAATGGCCCGCCTGGCTGACCGCCCAACGACCCCCGCCCATTGACGTCAATAATGACGT
ATGTTCCCATAGTAACGCCAATAGGGACTTTCCATTGACGTCAATGGGTGGAGTATTTACGGTAAACTGC
CCACTTGGCAGTACATCAAGTGTATCATATGCCAAGTACGCCCCCTATTGACGTCAATGACGGTAAATGG
CCCGCCTGGCATTATGCCCAGTACATGACCTTATGGGACTTTCCTACTTGGCAGTACATCTACGTATTAG
TCATCGCTATTACCATGGTGATGCGGTTTTGGCAGTACATCAATGGGCGTGGATAGCGGTTTGACTCACG
GGGATTTCCAAGTCTCCACCCCATTGACGTCAATGGGAGTTTGTTTTGGCACCAAAATCAACGGGACTTT
CCAAAATGTCGTAACAACTCCGCCCCATTGACGCAAATGGGCGGTAGGCGTGTACGGTGGGAGGTCTATA
TAAGCAGAGCTCTCTGGCTAACTAGAGAACCCACTGCTTACTGGCTTATCGAAATTAATACGACTCACTA
TAGGGAGACCCAAGCTGGCTAGCGTTTAAACTTAAGCTTGGTACCGAGCTCGGATCCACTAGTCCAGTGT
GGTGGAATTCACCATGAGCGACCAAGATCACTCCATGGATGAAATGACAGCTGTGGTGAAAATTGAAAAA
GGAGTTGGTGGCAATAATGGGGGCAATGGTAATGGTGGTGGTGCCTTTTCACAGGCTCGAAGTAGCAGCA
CAGGCAGTAGCAGCAGCACTGGAGGAGGAGGGCAGGAGTCCCAGCCATCCCCTTTGGCTCTGCTGGCAGC
AACTTGCAGCAGAATTGAGTCACCCAATGAGAACAGCAACAACTCCCAGGGCCCGAGTCAGTCAGGGGGA
ACAGGTGAGCTTGACCTCACAGCCACACAACTTTCACAGGGTGCCAATGGCTGGCAGATCATCTCTTCCT
CCTCTGGGGCTACCCCTACCTCAAAGGAACAGAGTGGCAGCAGTACCAATGGCAGCAATGGCAGTGAGTC
TTCCAAGAATCGCACAGTCTCTGGTGGGCAGTATGTTGTGGCTGCCGCTCCCAACTTACAGAACCAGCAA
GTTCTGACAGGACTACCTGGAGTGATGCCTAATATTCAGTATCAAGTAATCCCACAGTTCCAGACCGTTG
ATGGGCAACAGCTGCAGTTTGCTGCCACTGGGGCCCAAGTGCAGCAGGATGGTTCTGGTCAAATACAGAT
CATACCAGGTGCAAACCAACAGATTATCACAAATCGAGGAAGTGGAGGCAACATCATTGCTGCTATGCCA
AACCTACTCCAGCAGGCTGTCCCCCTCCAAGGCCTGGCTAATAATGTACTCTCAGGACAGACTCAGTATG
TGACCAATGTACCAGTGGCCCTGAATGGGAACATCACCTTGCTACCTGTCAACAGCGTTTCTGCAGCTAC
CTTGACTCCCAGCTCTCAGGCAGTCACGATCAGCAGCTCTGGGTCCCAGGAGAGTGGCTCACAGCCTGTC
ACCTCAGGGACTACCATCAGTTCTGCCAGCTTGGTATCATCACAAGCCAGTTCCAGCTCCTTTTTCACCA
ATGCCAATAGCTACTCAACTACTACTACCACCAGCAACATGGGAATTATGAACTTTACTACCAGTGGATC
ATCAGGGACCAACTCTCAAGGCCAGACACCCCAGAGGGTCAGTGGGCTACAGGGGTCTGATGCTCTGAAC
ATCCAGCAAAACCAGACATCTGGAGGCTCATTGCAAGCAGGCCAGCAAAAAGAAGGAGAGCAAAACCAGC
AGACACAGCAGCAACAAATTCTTATCCAGCCTCAGCTAGTTCAAGGGGGACAGGCCCTCCAGGCCCTCCA
AGCAGCACCATTGTCAGGGCAGACCTTTACAACTCAAGCCATCTCCCAGGAAACCCTCCAGAACCTCCAG
CTTCAGGCTGTTCCAAACTCTGGTCCCATCATCATCCGGACACCAACAGTGGGGCCCAATGGACAGGTCA
GTTGGCAGACTCTACAGCTGCAGAACCTCCAAGTTCAGAACCCACAAGCCCAAACAATCACCTTAGCCCC
AATGCAGGGTGTTTCCTTGGGGCAGACCAGCAGCAGCAACACCACTCTCACACCCATTGCCTCAGCTGCT
TCCATTCCTGCTGGCACAGTCACTGTGAATGCTGCTCAACTCTCCTCCATGCCAGGCCTCCAGACCATTA
ACCTCAGTGCATTGGGTACTTCAGGAATCCAGGTGCACCCAATTCAAGGCCTGCCGTTGGCTATAGCAAA
TGCCCCAGGTGATCATGGAGCTCAGCTTGGTCTCCATGGGGCTGGTGGTGATGGAATACATGATGACACA
GCAGGTGGAGAGGAAGGAGAAAACAGCCCAGATGCCCAACCCCAAGCCGGTCGGAGGACCCGGCGGGAAG
CATGCACCTGCCCCTACTGTAAAGACAGTGAAGGAAGGGGCTCGGGGGATCCTGGCAAAAAGAAACAGCA
TATTTGCCACATCCAAGGCTGTGGGAAAGTGTATGGCAAGACCTCTCACCTGCGGGCACACTTGCGCTGG
CATACAGGCGAGAGGCCATTTATGTGTACCTGGTCATACTGTGGGAAACGCTTCACACGTTCGGATGAGC
TACAGAGGCACAAACGTACACACACAGGTGAGAAGAAATTTGCCTGCCCTGAGTGTCCTAAGCGCTTCAT
GAGGAGTGACCACCTGTCAAAACATATCAAGACCCACCAGAATAAGAAGGGAGGCCCAGGTGTAGCTCTG
AGTGTGGGCACTTTGCCCCTGGACAGTGGGGCAGGTTCAGAAGGCAGTGGCACTGCCACTCCTTCAGCCC
TTATTACCACCAATATGGTAGCCATGGAGGCCATCTGTCCAGAGGGCATTGCCCGTCTTGCCAACAGTGG
CATCAACGTCATGCAGGTGGCAGATCTGCAGTCCATTAATATCAGTGGCAATGGCTTCAAGTTGGGCGGC
GGCGCCCCCGCCGTGGGCGGCGGACCCAAGGCCGCGGATAAACCAAAAAAGAAAAGAAAACTAGCAGGTG
GCGGAGGAGGCGGTGGGGGTGGCGGTGGAAAATCAAAAGAAATCAGCCAAGACCTCAGAAAAAGAATTGT
AGACCTCCACAAGTCTGGTTCATCCTTGGGAGCAATTTCCAAACGCCTGGCGGTACCACGTTCATCTGTA
CAAACAATAGTACGCAAGTATAAACACCATGGGACCACGCAGCCGTCATACCGCTCAGGAAGGAGACGCG
TTCTGTCTCCTAGAGATGAACGTACTTTGGTGCGAAAAGTGCAAATCAATCCCAGAACAACAGCAAAGGA
CCTTGTGAAGATGCTGGAGGAAACAGGTACAAAAGTATCTATATCCACAGTAAAACGAGTCCTATATCGA
CATAACCTGAAAGGCCACTCAGCAAGGAAGAAGCCACTGCTCCAAAACCGACATAAGAAAGCCAGACTAC
GGTTTGCAACTGCACATGGGGACAAAGATCGTACTTTTTGGAGAAATGTCCTCTGGTCTGATGAAACAAA
AATAGAACTGTTTGGCCATAATGACCATCGTTATGTTTGGAGGAAGAAGGGGGAGGCTTGCAAGCCGAAG
AACACCATCCCAACCGTGAAGCACGGGGGTGGCAGCATCATGTTGTGGGGGTGCTTTGCTGCAGGAGGGA
CTGGTGCACTTCACAAAATAGATGGCATCATGGACGCCGTGCAGTATGTGGATATATTGAAGCAACATCT
CAAGACATCAGTCAGGAAGTTAAAGCTTGGTCGCAAATGGGTCTTCCAACACGACAATGACCCCAAGCAT
ACTTCCAAAGTTGTGGCAAAATGGCTTAAGGACAACAAAGTCAAGGTATTGGAGTGGCCATCACAAAGCC
CTGACCTCAATCCTATAGAAAATTTGTGGGCAGAACTGAAAAAGCGTGTGCGAGCAAGGAGGCCTACAAA
CCTGACTCAGTTACACCAGCTCTGTCAGGAGGAATGGGCCAAAATTCACCCAAATTATTGTGGGAAGCTT
GTGGAAGGCTACCCGAAACGTTTGACCCAAGTTAAACAATTTAAAGGCAATGCTACCAAATACTAGCTCG
AGTCTAGAGGGCCCGTTTAAACCCGCTGATCAGCCTCGACTGTGCCTTCTAGTTGCCAGCCATCTGTTGT
TTGCCCCTCCCCCGTGCCTTCCTTGACCCTGGAAGGTGCCACTCCCACTGTCCTTTCCTAATAAAATGAG
GAAATTGCATCGCATTGTCTGAGTAGGTGTCATTCTATTCTGGGGGGTGGGGTGGGGCAGGACAGCAAGG
GGGAGGATTGGGAAGACAATAGCAGGCATGCTGGGGATGCGGTGGGCTCTATGGCTTCTGAGGCGGAAAG
AACCAGCTGGGGCTCTAGGGGGTATCCCC
[124 nt withheld, positions 4650-4773]
CGCC
[40 nt withheld, positions 4778-4817]
TGTGCGGTATTTCACACCGCATAGATCGGCAAGTGCACAAACAATACTTAAATAAATACTACTCAGTAAT
AACCTATTTCTTAGCATTTTTGACGAAATTTGCTATTTTGTTAGAGTCTTTTACACCATTTGTCTCCACA
CCTCCGCTTACATCAACACCAATAACGCCATTTAATCTAAGCGCATCACCAACATTTTCTGGCGTCAGTC
CACCAGCTAACATAAAATGTAAGCTTTCGGGGCTCTCTTGCCTTCCAACCCAGTCAGAAATCGAGTTCCA
ATCCAAAAGTTCACCTGTCCCACCTGCTTCTGAATCAAACAAGGGAATAAACGAATGAGGTTTCTGTGAA
GCTGCACTGAGTAGTATGTTGCAGTCTTTTGGAAATACGAGTCTTTTAATAACTGGCAAACCGAGGAACT
CTTGGTATTCTTGCCACGACTCATCTCCATGCAGTTGGACGATATCAATGCCGTAATCATTGACCAGAGC
CAAAACATCCTCCTTAGGTTGATTACGAAACACGCCAACCAAGTATTTCGGAGTGCCTGAACTATTTTTA
TATGCTTTTACAAGACTTGAAATTTTCCTTGCAATAACCGGGTCAATTGTTCTCTTTCTATTGGGCACAC
ATATAATACCCAGCAAGTCAGCATCGGAATCTAGAGCACATTCTGCGGCCTCTGTGCTCTGCAAGCCGCA
AACTTTCACCAATGGACCAGAACTACCTGTGAAATTAATAACAGACATACTCCAAGCTGCCTTTGTGTGC
TTAATCACGTATACTCACGTGCTCAATAGTCACCAATGCCCTCCCTCTTGGCCCTCTCCTTTTCTTTTTT
CGACCGAATTAATTCTTAATCGGCAAAAAAAGAAAAGCTCCGGATCAAGATTGTACGTAAGGTGACAAGC
TATTTTTCAATAAAGAATATCTTCCACTACTGCCATCTGGCGTCATAACTGCAAAGTACACATATATTAC
GATGCTGTTCTATTAAATGCTTCCTATATTATATATATAGTAATGTCGTGATCTATGGTGCACTCTCAGT
ACAATCTGCTCTGATGCCGCATAGTTAAGCCAGCCCCGACACCCGCCAACACCCGCTGACGCGCCCTGAC
GGGCTTGTCTGCTCCCGGCATCCGCTTACAGACAAGCTGTGACCGTCTCCGGGAGCTGCATGTGTCAGAG
GTTTTCACCGTCATCACCGAAACGCGCGAGACGAAAGGGCCTCGTGATACGCCTATTTTTATAGGTTAAT
GTCATGATAATAATGGTTTCTTAGACGGATCGCTTGCCTGTAACTTACACGCGCCTCGTATCTTTTAATG
ATGGAATAATTTGGGAATTTACTCTGTGTTTATTTATTTTTATGTTTTGTATTTGGATTTTAGAAAGTAA
ATAAAGAAGGTAGAAGAGTTACGGAATGAAGAAAAAAAAATAAACAAAGGTTTAAAAAATTTCAACAAAA
AGCGTACTTTACATATATATTTATTAGACAAGAAAAGCAGATTAAATAGATATACATTCGATTAACGATA
AGTAAAATGTAAAATCACAGGATTTTCGTGTGTGGTCTTCTACACAGACAAGATGAAACAATTCGGCATT
AATACCTGAGAGCAGGAAGAGCAAGATAAAAGGTAGTATTTGTTGGCGATCCCCCTAGAGTCTTTTACAT
CTTCGGAAAACAAAAACTATTTTTTCTTTAATTTCTTTTTTTACTTTCTATTTTTAATTTATATATTTAT
ATTAAAAAATTTAAATTATAATTATTTTTATAGCACGTGATGAAAAGGACCCAGGG
[127 nt withheld, positions 6624-6750]
A
[49 nt withheld, positions 6752-6800]
CCTTTGACGTTGGAGTCCACGTTCTTT
[37 nt withheld, positions 6828-6864]
ACCCTATCTCGGTCTATTCTTTTGATTTATAAGGGATTTTGCCGATTTCGGCCTATTGGTTAAAAAATGA
GCTGATTTAACAAAAATTTAACGCGAATTAATTCTGTGGAATGTGTGTCAGTTAGGGTGTGGAAAGTCCC
CAGGCTCCCCAGCAGGCAGAAGTATGCAAAGCACATTCTAGTTGTGGTTTGTCCAAACTCATCAATGTAT
CTTATCATGTCTGTATACCGTCGACCTCTAGCTAGAGCTTGGCGTAATCATGGTCATAGCTGTTTCCTGT
GTGAAATTGTTATCCGCTCACAATTCCACACAACATACGAGCCGGAAGCATAAAGTGTAAAGCCTGGGGT
GCCTAATGAGTGAGCTAACTCACATTAATTGCGTTGCGCTCACTGCCCGCTTTCCAGTCGGGAAACCTGT
CGTGCCAGCTGCATTAATGAATCGGCCAACGCGCGGGGAGAGGCGGTTTGCGTATTGGGCGCTCTTCCGC
TTCCTCGCTCACTGACTCGCTGCGCTCGGTCGTTCGGCTGCGGCGAGCGGTATCAGCTCACTCAAAGGCG
GTAATACGGTTATCCACAGAATCAGGGGATAACGCAGGAAAGAACATGTGAGCAAAAGGCCAGCAAAAGG
CCAGGAACCGTAAAAAGGCCGCGTTGCTGGCGTTTTTCCATAGGCTCCGCCCCCCTGACGAGCATCACAA
AAATCGACGCTCAAGTCAGAGGTGGCGAAACCCGACAGGACTATAAAGATACCAGGCGTTTCCCCCTGGA
AGCTCCCTCGTGCGCTCTCCTGTTCCGACCCTGCCGCTTACCGGATACCTGTCCGCCTTTCTCCCTTCGG
GAAGCGTGGCGCTTTCTCATAGCTCACGCTGTAGGTATCTCAGTTCGGTGTAGGTCGTTCGCTCCAAGCT
GGGCTGTGTGCACGAACCCCCCGTTCAGCCCGACCGCTGCGCCTTATCCGGTAACTATCGTCTTGAGTCC
AACCCGGTAAGACACGACTTATCGCCACTGGCAGCAGCCACTGGTAACAGGATTAGCAGAGCGAGGTATG
TAGGCGGTGCTACAGAGTTCTTGAAGTGGTGGCCTAACTACGGCTACACTAGAAGAACAGTATTTGGTAT
CTGCGCTCTGCTGAAGCCAGTTACCTTCGGAAAAAGAGTTGGTAGCTCTTGATCCGGCAAACAAACCACC
GCTGGTAGCGGTGGTTTTTTTGTTTGCAAGCAGCAGATTACGCGCAGAAAAAAAGGATCTCAAGAAGATC
CTTTGATCTTTTCTACGGGGTCTGACGCTCAGTGGAACGAAAACTCACGTTAAGGGATTTTGGTCATGAG
ATTATCAAAAAGGATCTTCACCTAGATCCTTTTAAATTAAAAATGAAGTTTTAAATCAATCTAAAGTATA
TATGAGTAAACTTGGTCTGACAGTTACCAATGCTTAATCAGTGAGGCACCTATCTCAGCGATCTGTCTAT
TTCGTTCATCCATAGTTGCCTGACTCCCCGTCGTGTAGATAACTACGATACGGGAGGGCTTACCATCTGG
CCCCAGTGCTGCAATGATACCGCGAGACCCACGCTCACCGGCTCCAGATTTATCAGCAATAAACCAGCCA
GCCGGAAGGGCCGAGCGCAGAAGTGGTCCTGCAACTTTATCCGCCTCCATCCAGTCTATTAATTGTTGCC
GGGAAGCTAGAGTAAGTAGTTCGCCAGTTAATAGTTTGCGCAACGTTGTTGCCATTGCTACAGGCATCGT
GGTGTCACGCTCGTCGTTTGGTATGGCTTCATTCAGCTCCGGTTCCCAACGATCAAGGCGAGTTACATGA
TCCCCCATGTTGTGCAAAAAAGCGGTTAGCTCCTTCGGTCCTCCGATCGTTGTCAGAAGTAAGTTGGCCG
CAGTGTTATCACTCATGGTTATGGCAGCACTGCATAATTCTCTTACTGTCATGCCATCCGTAAGATGCTT
TTCTGTGACTGGTGAGTACTCAACCAAGTCATTCTGAGAATAGTGTATGCGGCGACCGAGTTGCTCTTGC
CCGGCGTCAATACGGGATAATACCGCGCCACATAGCAGAACTTTAAAAGTGCTCATCATTGGAAAACGTT
CTTCGGGGCGAAAACTCTCAAGGATCTTACCGCTGTTGAGATCCAGTTCGATGTAACCCACTCGTGCACC
CAACTGATCTTCAGCATCTTTTACTTTCACCAGCGTTTCTGGGTGAGCAAAAACAGGAAGGCAAAATGCC
GCAAAAAAGGGAATAAGGGCGACACGGAAATGTTGAATACTCATACTCTTCCTTTTTCAATATTATTGAA
GCATTTATCAGGGTTATTGTCTCATGAGCGGATACATATTTGAATGTATTTAGAAAAATAAACAAATAGG
GGTTCCGCGCACATTTCCCCGAAAAGTGCCACCTGACGTCGACGGATCGGGAGATCTCCCGATCCCCTAT
GGTGCACTCTCAGTACAATCTGCTCTGATGCCGCATAGTTAAGCCAGTATCTGCTCCCTGCTTGTGTGTT
GGAGGTC
